>Addgene plasmid #56595 | EYFP-Lysosomes-20 | depositor partial sequence | sequence record 87483 | insert sequence
GACGTCAGATCCGCTAGCGCTACCGGACTCAGATCTCGAGCGCCACCATGGCGGCCCCGGGCGCCCGGCG
GCCGCTGCTCCTGTTGCTGCTGGCAGGCCTTGCACACAGCGCCCCAGCACTGTTCGAGGTGAAAGACAAC
AACGGCACAGCGTGTATAATGGCCAGCTTCTCTGCCTCCTTTCTGACCACCTATGAGGCTGGACATGTTT
CTAAGGTCTCGAATATGACCCTGCCAGCCTCTGCAGAAGTCCTGAAGAATAGCAGCTCTTGTGGTGAAAA
GAATGCTTCTGAGCCCACCCTCGCAATCACCTTTGGAGAAGGATATTTACTGAAACTCACCTTCACAAAA
AACACAACACGTTACAGTGTCCAGCACATGTATTTCACATATAACCTGTCAGACACACAATTCTTTCCCA
ATGCCAGCTCCAAAGGGCCCGACACTGTGGATTCCACAACTGACATCAAGGCAGACATCAACAAAACATA
CCGATGTGTCAGCGACATCAGGGTCTACATGAAGAATGTGACCATTGTGCTCTGGGACGCTACTATCCAG
GCCTACCTGCCGAGTAGCAACTTCAGCAAGGAAGAGACACGCTGCCCACAGGATCAACCTTCCCCAACTA
CTGGGCCACCCAGCCCCTCACCACCACTTGTGCCCACAAACCCCAGTGTGTCCAAGTACAATGTGACTGG
TGACAATGGAACCTGCCTGCTGGCCTCTATGGCACTGCAACTCAACATCACCTACATGAAGAAGGACAAC
ACGACTGTGACCAGAGCATTCAACATCAACCCAAGTGACAAATATAGTGGGACTTGCGGTGCCCAGTTGG
TGACCCTGAAGGTGGGGAACAAGAGCAGAGTCCTGGAGCTGCAGTTTGGGATGAATGCCACTTCTAGCCT
GTTTTTCCTGCAAGGAGTTCAGTTGAACATGACTCTTCCTGATGCCATAGAGCCCACGTTCAGCACCTCC
AACTATTCCCTGAAAGCTCTTCAGGCCAGTGTCGGCAACTCATACAAGTGCAACAGTGAGGAGCACATCT
TTGTCAGCAAGGCGCTCGCCCTCAATGTCTTCAGCGTGCAAGTCCAGGCTTTCAGGGTAGAAAGTGACAG
GTTTGGGTCTGTGGAAGAGTGTGTACAGGACGGTAACAACATGCTGATCCCCATTGCTGTGGGCGGGGCC
CTGGCAGGGCTGGTCCTCATCGTCCTCATCGCCTACCTCATCGGCAGGAAGAGGAGTCACGCGGGCTATC
AGACCATCTCGGAATTCGGCTCCACCGGCTCCACCGGCTCCACCGGCGCGGATCCACCGGTCGCCCATAT
GGTGAGCAAGGGCGAGGAGCTGTTCACCGGGGTGGTGCCCATCCTGGTCGAGCTGGACGGCGACGTAAAC
GGCCACAAGTTCAGCGTGTCCGGCGAGGGCGAGGGCGATGCCACCTACGGCAAGCTGACCCTGAAGTTCA
TCTGCACCACCGGCAAGCTGCCCGTGCCCTGGCCCACCCTCGTGACCACCTTCGGCTACGGCCTGCAGTG
CTTCGCCCGCTACCCCGACCACATGAAGCAGCACGACTTCTTCAAGTCCGCCATGCCCGAAGGCTACGTC
CAGGAGCGCACCATCTTCTTCAAGGACGACGGCAACTACAAGACCCGCGCCGAGGTGAAGTTCGAGGGCG
ACACCCTGGTGAACCGCATCGAGCTGAAGGGCATCGACTTCAAGGAGGACGGCAACATCCTGGGGCACAA
GCTGGAGTACAACTACAACAGCCACAACGTCTATATCATGGCCGACAAGCAGAAGAACGGCATCAAGGTG
AACTTCAAGATCCGCCACAACATCGAGGACGGCAGCGTGCAGCTCGCCGACCACTACCAGCAGAACACCC
CCATCGGCGACGGCCCCGTGCTGCTGCCCGACAACCACTACCTGAGCTACCAGTCCGCCCTGAGCAAAGA
CCCCAACGAGAAGCGCGATCACATGGTCCTGCTGGAGTTCGTGACCGCCGCCGGGATCACTCTCGGCATG
GACGAGCTGTACAAGTAAAGCGGCCGCGACTCTAGATCATAATCAGCCATACCACATTG
