>Addgene plasmid #56595 | EYFP-Lysosomes-20 | addgene partial sequence | sequence record 106192 | C-ter-GFP 5'-CTCCTCGCCCTTGCTCAC-3'
GTGGAGCCGGTGGAGCCGGTGGAGCCGAATTCCGAGATGGTCTGATAGCCCGCGTGACTCCTCTTCCTGC
CGATGAGGTAGGCGATGAGGACGATGAGGACCAGCCCTGCCAGGGCCCCGCCCACAGCAATGGGGATCAG
CATGTTGTTACCGTCCTGTACACACTCTTCCACAGACCCAAACCTGTCACTTTCTACCCTGAAAGCCTGG
ACTTGCACGCTGAAGACATTGAGGGCGAGCGCCTTGCTGACAAAGATGTGCTCCTCACTGTTGCACTTGT
ATGAGTTGCCGACACTGGCCTGAAGAGCTTTCAGGGAATAGTTGGAGGTGCTGAACGTGGGCTCTATGGC
ATCAGGAAGAGTCATGTTCAACTGAACTCCTTGCAGGAAAAACAGGCTAGAAGTGGCATTCATCCCAAAC
TGCAGCTCCAGGACTCTGCTCTTGTTCCCCACCTTCAGGGTCACCAACTGGGCACCGCAAGTCCCACTAT
ATTTGTCACTTGGGTTGATGTTGAATGCTCTGGTCACAGTCGTGTTGTCCTTCTTCATGTAGGTGATGTT
GAGTTGCAGTGCCATAGAGGCCAGCAGGCAGGTTCCATTGTCACCAGTCACATTGTACTTGGACACACTG
GGGTTTGTGGGCACAAGTGGTGGTGAGGGGCTGGGTGGCCCAGTAGTTGGGGAAGGTTGATCCTGTGGGC
AGCGTGTCTCTTCCTTGCTGAAGTTGCTACTCGGCAGGTAGGCCTGGATAGTAGCGTCCCAGAGCACAAT
GGTCACATTCTTCATGTAGACCCTGATGTCGCTGACACATCGGTATGTTTTGTTGATGTCTGCCTTGATG
TCAGTTGTGGAATCCACAGTGTCGGGCCCTT
