[The description below was written by a language model from this plasmid's Addgene catalogue record.]
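Description:
EYFP-Lysosomes-20 is a mammalian expression plasmid that encodes a fusion of rat (R. norvegicus) LAMP1, the lysosome-associated membrane protein 1, with the enhanced yellow fluorescent protein EYFP. It is built on an EYFP vector backbone of about 4.75 kb (excluding the insert). In bacteria it is maintained as a high-copy plasmid under kanamycin selection. In mammalian cells, a neomycin resistance marker allows G418 selection of stable transfectants. The record does not list the origin of replication or give a feature map, so the detailed layout of the backbone elements cannot be confirmed here.

Expression of the fusion is driven by the CMV promoter, a strong constitutive promoter in most mammalian cell lines. The listed 3′ sequencing primer suggests that an SV40 polyadenylation signal lies downstream of the cassette. LAMP1 is a heavily glycosylated type I transmembrane protein that is sorted to the limiting membrane of lysosomes and late endosomes, so fusing it to EYFP targets the fluorescent protein to the lysosomal membrane. The record does not explicitly state whether EYFP is placed at the N- or C-terminus of LAMP1. It also does not explain the "20" in the name.

The stated purpose is fluorescent labelling of the lysosome membrane, with excitation at 513 nm and emission at 527 nm. The construct suits live- or fixed-cell imaging of lysosome distribution, morphology and trafficking. It can also serve as a yellow organelle marker in multicolour colocalisation experiments alongside spectrally distinct fluorescent proteins.
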