Addgene plasmid #56595: EYFP-Lysosomes-20
Purpose: Localization: Lysosome Membrane, Excitation: 513, Emission: 527
Depositing lab: Michael Davidson.
Backbone
  Vector backbone: EYFP
  Backbone size w/o insert (bp): 4750
  Vector type: Mammalian Expression
  Selectable markers: Neomycin (select with G418)
Growth in bacteria
  Bacterial resistance: Kanamycin, 50 μg/mL
  Growth temperature: 37°C
  Growth strain: DH5alpha
  Copy number: High Copy
Gene/Insert
  Gene/Insert name: LAMP1 (alt name: NM_012857.2)
  Species: R. norvegicus (rat)
  Promoter: CMV
  Tag / fusion protein: EYFP
  Cloning method: Unknown
  Sequencing primers: 5′ CMV-F; 3′ SV40pA-R
Terms and licenses: Academic/Nonprofit Terms; Industry Terms
Depositor comments: . Excitation = 513; Emission = 527
How to cite: EYFP-Lysosomes-20 was a gift from Michael Davidson (Addgene plasmid # 56595 ; http://n2t.net/addgene:56595 ; RRID:Addgene_56595)
